>Addgene plasmid #103316 | LSB-hsa-miR-196b-5p | depositor full sequence | sequence record 195681 | Full Sequence
AATTGAGGGGATAACGCAGGAAAGAACATGTGAGCAAAAGGCCAGCAAAAGGCCAGGAACCGTAAAAAGG
CCGCGTTGCTGGCGTTTTTCCATAGGCTCCGCCCCCCTGACGAGCATCACAAAAATCGACGCTCAAGTCA
GAGGTGGCGAAACCCGACAGGACTATAAAGATACCAGGCGTTTCCCCCTGGAAGCTCCCTCGTGCGCTCT
CCTGTTCCGACCCTGCCGCTTACCGGATACCTGTCCGCCTTTCTCCCTTCGGGAAGCGTGGCGCTTTCTC
ATAGCTCACGCTGTAGGTATCTCAGTTCGGTGTAGGTCGTTCGCTCCAAGCTGGGCTGTGTGCACGAACC
CCCCGTTCAGCCCGACCGCTGCGCCTTATCCGGTAACTATCGTCTTGAGTCCAACCCGGTAAGACACGAC
TTATCGCCACTGGCAGCAGCCACTGGTAACAGGATTAGCAGAGCGAGGTATGTAGGCGGTGCTACAGAGT
TCTTGAAGTGGTGGCCTAACTACGGCTACACTAGAAGAACAGTATTTGGTATCTGCGCTCTGCTGAAGCC
AGTTACCTTCGGAAAAAGAGTTGGTAGCTCTTGATCCGGCAAACAAACCACCGCTGGTAGCGGTGGTTTT
TTTGTTTGCAAGCAGCAGATTACGCGCAGAAAAAAAGGATCTCAAGAAGATCCTTTGATCTTTTCTACGG
GGTCTGACGCTCAGTGGAACGAAAACTCACGTTAAGGGATTTTGGTCATGAGATTATCAAAAAGGATCTT
CACCTAGATCCTTTTAAATTAAAAATGAAGTTTTAAATCAATCTAAAGTATATATGAGTAAACTTGGTCT
GACAGTTACCAATGCTTAATCAGTGAGGCACCTATCTCAGCGATCTGTCTATTTCGTTCATCCATAGTTG
CCTGACTCCCCGTCGTGTAGATAACTACGATACGGGAGGGCTTACCATCTGGCCCCAGTGCTGCAATGAT
ACCGCGAGAACCACGCTCACCGGCTCCAGATTTATCAGCAATAAACCAGCCAGCCGGAAGGGCCGAGCGC
AGAAGTGGTCCTGCAACTTTATCCGCCTCCATCCAGTCTATTAATTGTTGCCGGGAAGCTAGAGTAAGTA
GTTCGCCAGTTAATAGTTTGCGCAACGTTGTTGCCATTGCTACAGGCATCGTGGTGTCACGCTCGTCGTT
TGGTATGGCTTCATTCAGCTCCGGTTCCCAACGATCAAGGCGAGTTACATGATCCCCCATGTTGTGCAAA
AAAGCGGTTAGCTCCTTCGGTCCTCCGATCGTTGTCAGAAGTAAGTTGGCCGCAGTGTTATCACTCATGG
TTATGGCAGCACTGCATAATTCTCTTACTGTCATGCCATCCGTAAGATGCTTTTCTGTGACTGGTGAGTA
CTCAACCAAGTCATTCTGAGAATAGTGTATGCGGCGACCGAGTTGCTCTTGCCCGGCGTCAATACGGGAT
AATACCGCGCCACATAGCAGAACTTTAAAAGTGCTCATCATTGGAAAACGTTCTTCGGGGCGAAAACTCT
CAAGGATCTTACCGCTGTTGAGATCCAGTTCGATGTAACCCACTCGTGCACCCAACTGATCTTCAGCATC
TTTTACTTTCACCAGCGTTTCTGGGTGAGCAAAAACAGGAAGGCAAAATGCCGCAAAAAAGGGAATAAGG
GCGACACGGAAATGTTGAATACTCATACTCTTCCTTTTTCAATATTATTGAAGCATTTATCAGGGTTATT
GTCTCATGAGCGGATACATATTTGAATGTAGCTCCGAATTTCTCGAGGGCTTGTCGACGACGGCGGTCTC
CGTCGTCAGGATCATGAATTCGACCCGCCTGCCACCATGACCGAGTACAAGCCCACGGTGCGCCTCGCCA
CCCGCGACGACGTCCCCCGGGCCGTACGCACCCTCGCCGCCGCGTTCGCCGACTACCCCGCCACGCGCCA
CACCGTCGACCCGGACCGCCACATCGAGCGGGTCACCGAGCTGCAAGAACTCTTCCTCACGCGCGTCGGG
CTCGACATCGGCAAGGTGTGGGTCGCGGACGACGGCGCCGCGGTGGCGGTCTGGACCACGCCGGAGAGCG
TCGAAGCGGGGGCGGTGTTCGCCGAGATCGGCCCGCGCATGGCCGAGTTGAGCGGTTCCCGGCTGGCCGC
GCAGCAACAGATGGAAGGCCTCCTGGCGCCGCACCGGCCCAAGGAGCCCGCGTGGTTCCTGGCCACCGTC
GGCGTCTCGCCCGACCACCAGGGCAAGGGTCTGGGCAGCGCCGTCGTGCTCCCCGGAGTGGAGGCGGCCG
AGCGCGCCGGGGTGCCCGCCTTCCTGGAGACATCCGCGCCCCGCAACCTCCCCTTCTACGAGCGGCTCGG
CTTCACCGTCACCGCCGACGTCGAGGTGCCCGAAGGACCGCGCACCTGGTGCATGACCCGCAAGCCCGGT
GCCTGATACGCGTGAATTCACTCCTCAGGTGCAGGCTGCCTATCAGAAGGTGGTGGCTGGTGTGGCCAAT
GCCCTGGCTCACAAATACCACTGAGATCTTTTTCCCTCTGCCAAAAATTATGGGGACATCATGAAGCCCC
TTGAGCATCTGACTTCTGGCTAATAAAGGAAATTTATTTTCATTGCAATAGTGTGTTGGAATTTTTTGTG
TCTCTCACTCGGAAGGACATATGGGAGGGCAAATCATTTAAAACATCAGAATGAGTATTTGGTTTAGAGT
TTGGCAACATATGCCCATATGCTGGCTGCCATGAACAAAGGTTGGCTATAAAGAGGTCATCAGTATATGA
AACAGCCCCCTGCTGTCCATTCCTTATTCCATAGAAAAGCCTTGACTTGAGGTTAGATTTTTTTTATATT
TTGTTTTGTGTTATTTTTTTCTTTAACATCCCTAAAATTTTCCTTACATGTTTTACTAGCCAGATTTTTC
CTCCTCTCCTGACTACTCCCAGTCATAGCTGTCCCTCTTCTCTTATGGAGATCCCTCGACCTGCAGCCCA
AGCTTGAATTCTCTAGAATTACCCTGTTATCCCTATGCTTGGTTTACCGAGCTCTTATTGGTTTTCAAAC
TTCATTGACTGTGCCCAACGCGCCTGGGAGCTCACGGGGACAGCCCCCCCCCAAAGCCCCCAGGGATGTA
ATTACGTCCCTCCCCCGCTAGGGGGCAGCAGCGAGCCGCCCGGGGCTCCGCTCCGGTCCGGCGCTCCCCC
CGCATCCCCGAGCCGGCAGCGTGCGGGGACAGCCCGGGCACGGGGAAGGTGGCACGGGATCGCTTTCCTC
TGAACGCTTCTCGCTGCTCTTTGAGCCTGCAGACACCTGGGGGGATACGGGGAAAAAGCTAGGCTGAAAG
ACCGGTTCTTAGAATGACACGCGCCTGGGAGCTCACGGGGACAGCCCCCCCCCAAAGCCCCCAGGGATGT
AATTACGTCCCTCCCCCGCTAGGGGGCAGCAGCGAGCCGCCCGGGGCTCCGCTCCGGTCCGGCGCTCCCC
CCGCATCCCCGAGCCGGCAGCGTGCGGGGACAGCCCGGGCACGGGGAAGGTGGCACGGGATCGCTTTCCT
CTGAACGCTTCTCGCTGCTCTTTGAGCCTGCAGACACCTGGGGGGATACGGGGAAAAAGCTAACTTCTGA
GACGACAACTTTGTATAGAAAAGTTGGCTCCGAATTCGCCCTTGACAGCAGAGATCCAGTTTGGTTAATT
AATTGGCTCCGGTGCCCGTCAGTGGGCAGAGCGCACATCGCCCACAGTCCCCGAGAAGTTGTGGGGAGGG
GTCGGCAATTGAACCGGTGCCTAGAGAAGGTGGCGCGGGGTAAACTGGGAAAGTGATGTCGTGTACTGGC
TCCGCCTTTTTCCCGAGGGTGGGGGAGAACCGTATATAAGTGCAGTAGTCGCCGTGAACGTTCTTTTTCG
CAACGGGTTTGCCGCCAGAACACAGGTAAGTGCCGTGTGTGGTTCCCGCGGGCCTGGCCTCTTTACGGGT
TATGGCCCTTGCGTGCCTTGAATTACTTCCACCTGGCTGCAGTACGTGATTCTTGATCCCGAGCTTCGGG
TTGGAAGTGGGTGGGAGAGTTCGAGGCCTTGCGCTTAAGGAGCCCCTTCGCCTCGTGCTTGAGTTGAGGC
CTGGCCTGGGCGCTGGGGCCGCCGCGTGCGAATCTGGTGGCACCTTCGCGCCTGTCTCGCTGCTTTCGAT
AAGTCTCTAGCCATTTAAAATTTTTGATGACCTGCTGCGACGCTTTTTTTCTGGCAAGATAGTCTTGTAA
ATGCGGGCCAAGATCTGCACACTGGTATTTCGGTTTTTGGGGCCGCGGGCGGCGACGGGGCCCGTGCGTC
CCAGCGCACATGTTCGGCGAGGCGGGGCCTGCGAGCGCGGCCACCGAGAATCGGACGGGGGTAGTCTCAA
GCTGGCCGGCCTGCTCTGGTGCCTGGCCTCGCGCCGCCGTGTATCGCCCCGCCCTGGGCGGCAAGGCTGG
CCCGGTCGGCACCAGTTGCGTGAGCGGAAAGATGGCCGCTTCCCGGCCCTGCTGCAGGGAGCTCAAAATG
GAGGACGCGGCGCTCGGGAGAGCGGGCGGGTGAGTCACCCACACAAAGGAAAAGGGCCTTTCCGTCCTCA
GCCGTCGCTTCATGTGACTCCACGGAGTACCGGGCGCCGTCCAGGCACCTCGATTAGTTCTCGAGCTTTT
GGAGTACGTCGTCTTTAGGTTGGGGGGAGGGGTTTTATGCGATGGAGTTTCCCCACACTGAGTGGGTGGA
GACTGAAGTTAGGCCAGCTTGGCACTTGATGTAATTCTCCTTGGAATTTGCCCTTTTTGAGTTTGGATCT
TGGTTCATTCTCAAGCCTCAGACAGTGGTTCAAAGTTTTTTTCTTCCATTTCAGGTGTCGTGAGAAGGGC
GAATTCGACCCAAGTTTGTACAAAAAAGCAGGCTGGATCCAGGTGCCACCATGGTGAGCGAGCTGATTAA
GGAGAACATGCACATGAAGCTGTACATGGAGGGCACCGTGAACAACCACCACTTCAAGTGCACATCCGAG
GGCGAAGGCAAGCCCTACGAGGGCACCCAGACCATGAGAATCAAGGCGGTCGAGGGCGGCCCTCTCCCCT
TCGCCTTCGACATCCTGGCTACCAGCTTCATGTACGGCAGCAAAACCTTCATCAACCACACCCAGGGCAT
CCCCGACTTCTTTAAGCAGTCCTTCCCCGAGGGCTTCACATGGGAGAGAGTCACCACATACGAAGATGGG
GGCGTGCTGACCGCTACCCAGGACACCAGCCTCCAGGACGGCTGCCTCATCTACAACGTCAAGATCAGAG
GGGTGAACTTCCCATCCAACGGCCCTGTGATGCAGAAGAAAACACTCGGCTGGGAGGCCTCCACCGAGAC
ACTGTACCCCGCTGACGGCGGCCTGGAAGGCAGAGCCGACATGGCCCTGAAGCTCGTGGGCGGGGGCCAC
CTGATCTGCAACCTTAAGACCACATACAGATCCAAGAAACCCGCTAAGAACCTCAAGATGCCCGGCGTCT
ACTATGTGGACAGGAGACTGGAAAGAATCAAGGAGGCCGACAAAGAGACATACGTCGAGCAGCACGAGGT
GGCTGTGGCCAGATACTGCGACCTCCCTAGCAAACTGGGGCACAAACTTAATTGAGAATTCTACCACCCA
GCTTTCTTGTACAAAGTGGTACGTCTCAAGACCAGAGGTCTCTGCTTCTGGATAACCCAACAACAGGAAA
CTACCTACCCAACAACAGGAAACTACCTACCCAACAACAGGAAACTACCTACCCAACAACAGGAAACTAC
CTACAACCAGAAGAGACCTGTGCTTCACTCCTCAGGTGCAGGCTGCCTATCAGAAGGTGGTGGCTGGTGT
GGCCAATGCCCTGGCTCACAAATACCACTGAGATCTTTTTCCCTCTGCCAAAAATTATGGGGACATCATG
AAGCCCCTTGAGCATCTGACTTCTGGCTAATAAAGGAAATTTATTTTCATTGCAATAGTGTGTTGGAATT
TTTTGTGTCTCTCACTCGGAAGGACATATGGGAGGGCAAATCATTTAAAACATCAGAATGAGTATTTGGT
TTAGAGTTTGGCAACATATGCCCATATGCTGGCTGCCATGAACAAAGGTTGGCTATAAAGAGGTCATCAG
TATATGAAACAGCCCCCTGCTGTCCATTCCTTATTCCATAGAAAAGCCTTGACTTGAGGTTAGATTTTTT
TTATATTTTGTTTTGTGTTATTTTTTTCTTTAACATCCCTAAAATTTTCCTTACATGTTTTACTAGCCAG
ATTTTTCCTCCTCTCCTGACTACTCCCAGTCATAGCTGTCCCTCTTCTCTTATGGAGATCCCGAGCGGTG
CGTTTTTATGCTTGTAGTATTGTATAATGTTTTTAAGATCCAAGCTTCTGACCTCTTCTCTTCCTCCCAC
AGGGCCTCGAGACAATTGCATCGATGGTACCAGTGAAAGTCTGCAATGAATTCGAGTTGGCGCGCCTGTC
ATTCTAAATCTCTCTTTCAGCCTAAAGCTTTTTCCCCGTATCCCCCCAGGTGTCTGCAGGCTCAAAGAGC
AGCGAGAAGCGTTCAGAGGAAAGCGATCCCGTGCCACCTTCCCCGTGCCCGGGCTGTCCCCGCACGCTGC
CGGCTCGGGGATGCGGGGGGAGCGCCGGACCGGAGCGGAGCCCCGGGCGGCTCGCTGCTGCCCCCTAGCG
GGGGAGGGACGTAATTACATCCCTGGGGGCTTTGGGAGGGGGCTGTCCCCGTGAGCTCCCAGGCGCGCCT
GTCATTCTAAATCTCTCTTTCAGCCTAAAGCTTTTTCCCCGTATCCCCCCAGGTGTCTGCAGGCTCAAAG
AGCAGCGAGAAGCGTTCAGAGGAAAGCGATCCCGTGCCACCTTCCCCGTGCCCGGGCTGTCCCCGCACGC
TGCCGGCTCGGGGATGCGGGGGGAGCGCCGGACCGGAGCGGAGCCCCGGGCGGCTCGCTGCTGCCCCCTA
GCGGGGGAGGGACGTAATTACATCCCTGGGGGCTTTGGGGGGGGGCTGTCCCCGTGAGCTCCCAGGCGCG
CCAACTCGGTACCGTATCGATGTCGACGTTAACGCTAGTGATATCAACTTTGTATAGAAAAGTTGGCTCC
GAATTCGCCCTTGACAGCAGAGATCCAGTTTGGTTAATTAATTGGCTCCGGTGCCCGTCAGTGGGCAGAG
CGCACATCGCCCACAGTCCCCGAGAAGTTGTGGGGAGGGGTCGGCAATTGAACCGGTGCCTAGAGAAGGT
GGCGCGGGGTAAACTGGGAAAGTGATGTCGTGTACTGGCTCCGCCTTTTTCCCGAGGGTGGGGGAGAACC
GTATATAAGTGCAGTAGTCGCCGTGAACGTTCTTTTTCGCAACGGGTTTGCCGCCAGAACACAGGTAAGT
GCCGTGTGTGGTTCCCGCGGGCCTGGCCTCTTTACGGGTTATGGCCCTTGCGTGCCTTGAATTACTTCCA
CCTGGCTGCAGTACGTGATTCTTGATCCCGAGCTTCGGGTTGGAAGTGGGTGGGAGAGTTCGAGGCCTTG
CGCTTAAGGAGCCCCTTCGCCTCGTGCTTGAGTTGAGGCCTGGCCTGGGCGCTGGGGCCGCCGCGTGCGA
ATCTGGTGGCACCTTCGCGCCTGTCTCGCTGCTTTCGATAAGTCTCTAGCCATTTAAAATTTTTGATGAC
CTGCTGCGACGCTTTTTTTCTGGCAAGATAGTCTTGTAAATGCGGGCCAAGATCTGCACACTGGTATTTC
GGTTTTTGGGGCCGCGGGCGGCGACGGGGCCCGTGCGTCCCAGCGCACATGTTCGGCGAGGCGGGGCCTG
CGAGCGCGGCCACCGAGAATCGGACGGGGGTAGTCTCAAGCTGGCCGGCCTGCTCTGGTGCCTGGCCTCG
CGCCGCCGTGTATCGCCCCGCCCTGGGCGGCAAGGCTGGCCCGGTCGGCACCAGTTGCGTGAGCGGAAAG
ATGGCCGCTTCCCGGCCCTGCTGCAGGGAGCTCAAAATGGAGGACGCGGCGCTCGGGAGAGCGGGCGGGT
GAGTCACCCACACAAAGGAAAAGGGCCTTTCCGTCCTCAGCCGTCGCTTCATGTGACTCCACGGAGTACC
GGGCGCCGTCCAGGCACCTCGATTAGTTCTCGAGCTTTTGGAGTACGTCGTCTTTAGGTTGGGGGGAGGG
GTTTTATGCGATGGAGTTTCCCCACACTGAGTGGGTGGAGACTGAAGTTAGGCCAGCTTGGCACTTGATG
TAATTCTCCTTGGAATTTGCCCTTTTTGAGTTTGGATCTTGGTTCATTCTCAAGCCTCAGACAGTGGTTC
AAAGTTTTTTTCTTCCATTTCAGGTGTCGTGAGAAGGGCGAATTCGACCCAAGTTTGTACAAAAAAGCAG
GCTCGCCACCATGGTGAGCAAGGGCGAGGAGCTGTTCACCGGGGTGGTGCCCATCCTGGTCGAGCTGGAC
GGCGACGTAAACGGCCACAAGTTCAGCGTGAGGGGCGAGGGCGAGGGCGATGCCACCAACGGCAAGCTGA
CCCTGAAGTTCATCTGCACCACCGGCAAGCTGCCCGTGCCCTGGCCCACCCTCGTGACCACCCTGAGCCA
CGGCGTGCAGTGCTTCGCCCGCTACCCCGACCACATGAAGCAGCACGACTTCTTCAAGTCCGCCATGCCC
GAAGGCTACGTCCAGGAGCGCACCATCTTCTTCAAGGACGACGGCACCTACAAGACCCGCGCCGAGGTGA
AGTTCGAGGGCGACACCCTAGTGAACCGCATCGAGCTGAAGGGCGTCGACTTCAAGGAGGACGGCAACAT
CCTGGGGCACAAGCTGGAGTACAACTTCAACAGCCACAACATCTATATCATGGCCGTCAAGCAGAAGAAC
GGCATCAAGGTGAACTTCAAGATCCGCCACAACGTGGAGGACGGCAGCGTGCAGCTCGCCGACCACTACC
AGCAGAACACCCCCATCGGCGACGGCCCCGTGCTGCTGCCCGACAGCCACTACCTGAGCACCCAGTCCGT
GCTGAGCAAAGACCCCAACGAGAAGCGCGATCACATGGTCCTGCTGGAGTTCCGCACCGCCGCCGGGATC
ACTCTCGGCATGGACGAGCTGTACAAGTAATACCACCCAGCTTTCTTGTACAAAGTGGTACGCGTGAATT
CACTCCTCAGGTGCAGGCTGCCTATCAGAAGGTGGTGGCTGGTGTGGCCAATGCCCTGGCTCACAAATAC
CACTGAGATCTTTTTCCCTCTGCCAAAAATTATGGGGACATCATGAAGCCCCTTGAGCATCTGACTTCTG
GCTAATAAAGGAAATTTATTTTCATTGCAATAGTGTGTTGGAATTTTTTGTGTCTCTCACTCGGAAGGAC
ATATGGGAGGGCAAATCATTTAAAACATCAGAATGAGTATTTGGTTTAGAGTTTGGCAACATATGCCCAT
ATGCTGGCTGCCATGAACAAAGGTTGGCTATAAAGAGGTCATCAGTATATGAAACAGCCCCCTGCTGTCC
ATTCCTTATTCCATAGAAAAGCCTTGACTTGAGGTTAGATTTTTTTTATATTTTGTTTTGTGTTATTTTT
TTCTTTAACATCCCTAAAATTTTCCTTACATGTTTTACTAGCCAGATTTTTCCTCCTCTCCTGACTACTC
CCAGTCATAGCTGTCCCTCTTCTCTTATGGAGATCCCTCGACCTGCAGCCCAAGCTTGGCGTAATCATGG
TCATAGCTGTTTCCTGTGTGAAATTGTTATCCGCTCACAATTCCACACAACATACGAGCCGGAAGCATAA
AGTGTAAAGCCTGGGGTGCCTAATGAGTGAGCTAACTCACATTAATTGCGTTGCGCTCACTGCCCGCTTT
CCAGTCGGGAAACCTGTCGTGCCAGCGGATCGACAGTACTAAGCTTGGTCTAATACCCAATCTCTCGTCT
TATCCAGATGTTTTATACGCCTCTGGCCCGTGTCTCAAAATCTCTGATGTTACATTGCACAAGATAAAAT
AATATCATCATGAACAATAAAACTGTCTGCTTACATAAACAGTAATACAAGGGGTGTTATGAGCCATATT
CAACGGGAAACGTCGAGGCCGCGATTAAATTCCAACATGGATGCTGATTTATATGGGTATAAATGGGCTC
GCGATAATGTCGGGCAATCAGGTGCGACAATCTATCGCTTGTATGGGAAGCCCGATGCGCCAGAGTTGTT
TCTGAAACATGGCAAAGGTAGCGTTGCCAATGATGTTACAGATGAGATGGTCAGACTAAACTGGCTGACG
GAATTTATGCCTCTTCCGACCATCAAGCATTTTATCCGTACTCCTGATGATGCATGGTTACTCACCACTG
CGATCCCCGGAAAAACAGCATTCCAGGTATTAGAAGAATATCCTGATTCAGGTGAAAATATTGTTGATGC
GCTGGCAGTGTTCCTGCGCCGGTTGCATTCGATTCCTGTTTGTAATTGTCCTTTTAACAGCGATCGCGTA
TTTCGTCTCGCTCAGGCGCAATCACGAATGAATAACGGTTTGGTTGATGCGAGTGATTTTGATGACGAGC
GTAATGGCTGGCCTGTTGAACAAGTCTGGAAAGAAATGCATAAACTTTTGCCATTCTCACCGGATTCAGT
CGTCACTCATGGTGATTTCTCACTTGATAACCTTATTTTTGACGAGGGGAAATTAATAGGTTGTATTGAT
GTTGGACGAGTCGGAATCGCAGACCGATACCAGGATCTTGCCATCCTATGGAACTGCCTCGGTGAGTTTT
CTCCTTCATTACAGAAACGGCTTTTTCAAAAATATGGTATTGATAATCCTGATATGAATAAATTGCAGTT
TCATTTGATGCTCGATGAGTTTTTCTAATCAGAATTGGTTAATTGGTTGTAACACTGGCAGAGCATTACG
CTGACTTGACGGGACGGCGCAAGCTCATGACCAAAATCCCTTAACGTGAGTTACGCGTCGTTCCACTGAG
CGTCAGAGGTATCACTAGTATTACAGAGGTAAGTTATAACAGTCGCCTAACCC
Features (pLannotate 1.2.2; 28 found; start..end, strand, type, name):
     87..675     -  rep_origin     ori: high-copy-number ColE1/pMB1/pBR322/pUC origin of replication
    846..1706    -  CDS            AmpR: β-lactamase; bla; confers resistance to ampicillin, carbenicillin, and related antibiotics
   1707..1778    -  promoter       AmpR promoter: bla
   1857..2456    +  CDS            PuroR: puromycin N-acetyltransferase; pac from Streptomyces alboniger; confers resistance to puromycin
   2461..2541    +  CDS            HBB (fragment): HBB_PONPY - Experimental evidence at transcript level: Swiss-Prot protein existence level 2. Involved in oxygen transport from the lung to the various peripheral tissues. From Pongo pygmaeus (Bornean orangutan).
   2612..2667    +  polyA_signal   β-globin poly(A) signal: rabbit β-globin polyadenylation signal (Gil and Proudfoot, 1987)
   3646..3666    +  protein_bind   attB4: mutant version of attB; core recombination site for the Gateway® BP reaction BP Clonase™
   3734..3945    +  promoter       EF-1α core promoter: core promoter for human elongation factor EF-1α
   3946..4884    +  intron         EF-1α intron A: intron upstream of the start codon of human EF-1α
   4911..4931    +  protein_bind   attB1: mutant version of attB; core recombination site for the Gateway® BP reaction BP Clonase™
   4951..5646    +  CDS            mKate2: mKate2 is a basic (constitutively fluorescent) red fluorescent protein published in 2009, derived from Entacmaea quadricolor. It is reported to be a rapidly-maturing monomer with moderate acid sensitivity.
   5666..5690    -  protein_bind   attB2: mutant version of attB; recombination site for the Gateway® BP reaction BP Clonase™
   5834..5908    +  CDS            HBB (fragment): HBB_PONPY - Experimental evidence at transcript level: Swiss-Prot protein existence level 2. Involved in oxygen transport from the lung to the various peripheral tissues. From Pongo pygmaeus (Bornean orangutan).
   5979..6034    +  polyA_signal   β-globin poly(A) signal: rabbit β-globin polyadenylation signal (Gil and Proudfoot, 1987)
   6418..6443    +  misc_feature   SA: splice acceptor site
   7115..7135    +  protein_bind   attB4: mutant version of attB; core recombination site for the Gateway® BP reaction BP Clonase™
   7203..7414    +  promoter       EF-1α core promoter: core promoter for human elongation factor EF-1α
   7415..8353    +  intron         EF-1α intron A: intron upstream of the start codon of human EF-1α
   8380..8400    +  protein_bind   attB1: mutant version of attB; core recombination site for the Gateway® BP reaction BP Clonase™
   8411..9127    +  CDS            EBFP2: EBFP2 is a basic (constitutively fluorescent) blue fluorescent protein published in 2007, derived from Aequorea victoria. It is reported to be a rapidly-maturing monomer with moderate acid sensitivity.
   9135..9159    -  protein_bind   attB2: mutant version of attB; recombination site for the Gateway® BP reaction BP Clonase™
   9163..9243    +  CDS            HBB (fragment): HBB_PONPY - Experimental evidence at transcript level: Swiss-Prot protein existence level 2. Involved in oxygen transport from the lung to the various peripheral tissues. From Pongo pygmaeus (Bornean orangutan).
   9314..9369    +  polyA_signal   β-globin poly(A) signal: rabbit β-globin polyadenylation signal (Gil and Proudfoot, 1987)
   9752..9774    -  protein_bind   lac operator (fragment): The lac repressor binds to the lac operator to inhibit transcription in E. coli. This inhibition can be relieved by adding lactose or isopropyl-β-D-thiogalactopyranoside (IPTG). lac repressor encoded by lacI
   9778..9808    -  promoter       lac promoter: promoter for the E. coli lac operon
   9823..9844    -  protein_bind   CAP binding site: CAP binding activates transcription in the presence of cAMP. E. coli catabolite activator protein
   9857..9896    -  CDS            lacI (fragment): lac repressor; lacI; The lac repressor binds to the lac operator to inhibit transcription in E. coli. This inhibition can be relieved by adding lactose or isopropyl-β-D-thiogalactopyranoside (IPTG).
  10069..10878   +  CDS            KanR: aminoglycoside phosphotransferase; aph(3')-Ia; confers resistance to kanamycin in bacteria or G418 (Geneticin®) in eukaryotes
