[The description below was written by a language model from this plasmid's Addgene catalogue record and pLannotate feature annotations shown in this document.]
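Description:
LSB-hsa-miR-196b-5p is a mammalian expression and synthetic-biology plasmid of about 11 kb, built on the Low Sensor Backbone (LSB), that reports the activity of the human microRNA miR-196b-5p by ratiometric fluorescence. It is propagated in E. coli from a high-copy ColE1/pUC-type origin and carries both an ampicillin resistance gene (β-lactamase with its bla promoter) and a kanamycin resistance gene (aph(3')-Ia), matching the dual selection listed in the catalogue. Residual lac promoter, operator and CAP-site fragments lie near KanR and appear to be backbone remnants.

The payload consists of two parallel transcription units with the same architecture. Each has a human EF-1α core promoter with intron A, Gateway attB4/attB1/attB2 scars left from assembly, a fluorescent protein coding sequence, and a rabbit β-globin 3' region with its polyadenylation signal. One unit expresses the red protein mKate2, and according to the record the miR-196b-5p target is placed in its 3' UTR. The target itself is not annotated in the feature table, though an unannotated gap lies between attB2 and the β-globin sequence. The second unit expresses EBFP2 without a target and serves as an internal normaliser. Endogenous or introduced miR-196b-5p therefore represses mKate2 relative to EBFP2, and the red-to-blue ratio gives the miRNA activity in each cell.

A puromycin N-acetyltransferase gene with a third β-globin poly(A) allows selection in mammalian cells, but no dedicated promoter for it is annotated. The depositor notes that the repeated poly(A) elements make the plasmid inherently unstable. The physical plasmid also differs slightly from the deposited sequence, with short insertions flanking the puromycin gene that do not impair selection.
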