Addgene plasmid #103316: LSB-hsa-miR-196b-5p
Purpose: Used to sense miRNA activity using fluorescence based tools. hsa-miR-196b-5p target in 3' UTR of of mKate. miRNA activity can be measured by the repression of mKate2 relative to EBFP2 fluorescent proteins . Plasmid is inherently unstable; please see Depositor Comments
Depositing lab: Ron Weiss. Publication: A mixed antagonistic/synergistic miRNA repression model enables accurate predictions of multi-input miRNA sensor activity. Gam JJ, Babb J, Weiss R. Nat Commun. 2018 Jun 22;9(1):2430. doi: 10.1038/s41467-018-04575-0. PubMed 29934631.
Backbone
  Vector backbone: Low Sensor Backbone (LSB)
  Vector type: Mammalian Expression, Synthetic Biology
Growth in bacteria
  Bacterial resistance: Ampicillin and Kanamycin, 100 & 50 μg/mL
  Growth temperature: 30°C
  Growth strain: NEB Stable
  Copy number: High Copy
Gene/Insert
  Gene/Insert name: hsa-miR-196b-5p target
  Species: H. sapiens (human)
  Entrez Gene: MIR196B (a.k.a. MIRN196B, miR-196b, miRNA196B)
  Promoter: EF-1a
  Cloning method: Gibson Cloning
Terms and licenses: Academic/Nonprofit Terms; Industry Terms: Not Available to Industry
Depositor comments: Please note that this plasmid is inherently unstable due to a repeating poly A element. We recommend performing a diagnostic digest on multiple colonies upon receipt. The depositors would like to note the presence of several discrepancies between the depositor sequence and physical plasmid sequence. In particular, the sequences upstream and downstream of the puromycin coding region have 10 bp insertions which do not affect the ability to perform puromycin selection. The sequences for those regions within the physical plasmids are as follows: Upstream of Puro: GAATTCGACCGCCTGTCTCAAGGTGCCACC; Downstream of Puro: GCTTTGAGACTACGCGTGAATTCACTCCTC.
How to cite: LSB-hsa-miR-196b-5p was a gift from Ron Weiss (Addgene plasmid # 103316)
