>Addgene plasmid #103316 | LSB-hsa-miR-196b-5p | depositor partial sequence | sequence record 195682 | hsa-miR-196b-5p target
CCCAACAACAGGAAACTACCTA
